>Addgene plasmid #168887 | pEntry_SARS-CoV-2-ORF14(9c) | addgene full sequence | sequence record 479290 | Addgene NGS Result
GGGGTACAGTCTATGCCTCGGGCATCCAAGCAGCAAGCGCGTTACGCCGTGGGTCGATGTTTGATGTTAT
GGAGCAGCAACGATGTTACGCAGCAGGGCAGTCGCCCTAAAACAAAGTTAAACATTATGAGGGAAGCGGT
GATCGCCGAAGTATCGACTCAACTATCAGAGGTAGTTGGCGTCATCGAGCGCCATCTCGAACCGACGTTG
CTGGCCGTACATTTGTACGGCTCCGCAGTGGATGGCGGCCTGAAGCCACACAGTGATATTGATTTGCTGG
TTACGGTGACCGTAAGGCTTGATGAAACAACGCGGCGAGCTTTGATCAACGACCTTTTGGAAACTTCGGC
TTCCCCTGGAGAGAGCGAGATTCTCCGCGCTGTAGAAGTCACCATTGTTGTGCACGACGACATCATTCCG
TGGCGTTATCCAGCTAAGCGCGAACTGCAATTTGGAGAATGGCAGCGCAATGACATTCTTGCAGGTATCT
TCGAGCCAGCCACGATCGACATTGATCTGGCTATCTTGCTGACAAAAGCAAGAGAACATAGCGTTGCCTT
GGTAGGTCCAGCGGCGGAGGAACTCTTTGATCCGGTTCCTGAACAGGATCTATTTGAGGCGCTAAATGAA
ACCTTAACGCTATGGAACTCGCCGCCCGACTGGGCTGGCGATGAGCGAAATGTAGTGCTTACGTTGTCCC
GCATTTGGTACAGCGCAGTAACCGGCAAAATCGCGCCGAAGGATGTCGCTGCCGACTGGGCAATGGAGCG
CCTGCCGGCCCAGTATCAGCCCGTCATACTTGAAGCTAGACAGGCTTATCTTGGACAAGAAGAAGATCGC
TTGGCCTCGCGCGCAGATCAGTTGGAAGAATTTGTCCACTACGTGAAAGGCGAGATCACCAAGGTAGTCG
GCAAATAACCCTCGAGCCACCCATGACCAAAATCCCTTAACGTGAGTTACGCGTCGTTCCACTGAGCGTC
AGACCCCGTAGAAAAGATCAAAGGATCTTCTTGAGATCCTTTTTTTCTGCGCGTAATCTGCTGCTTGCAA
ACAAAAAAACCACCGCTACCAGCGGTGGTTTGTTTGCCGGATCAAGAGCTACCAACTCTTTTTCCGAAGG
TAACTGGCTTCAGCAGAGCGCAGATACCAAATACTGTTCTTCTAGTGTAGCCGTAGTTAGGCCACCACTT
CAAGAACTCTGTAGCACCGCCTACATACCTCGCTCTGCTAATCCTGTTACCAGTGGCTGCTGCCAGTGGC
GATAAGTCGTGTCTTACCGGGTTGGACTCAAGACGATAGTTACCGGATAAGGCGCAGCGGTCGGGCTGAA
CGGGGGGTTCGTGCACACAGCCCAGCTTGGAGCGAACGACCTACACCGAACTGAGATACCTACAGCGTGA
GCTATGAGAAAGCGCCACGCTTCCCGAAGGGAGAAAGGCGGACAGGTATCCGGTAAGCGGCAGGGTCGGA
ACAGGAGAGCGCACGAGGGAGCTTCCAGGGGGAAACGCCTGGTATCTTTATAGTCCTGTCGGGTTTCGCC
ACCTCTGACTTGAGCGTCGATTTTTGTGATGCTCGTCAGGGGGGCGGAGCCTATGGAAAAACGCCAGCAA
CGCGGCCTTTTTACGGTTCCTGGCCTTTTGCTGGCCTTTTGCTCACATGTTCTTTCCTGCGTTATCCCCT
GATTCTGTGGATAACCGTATTACCGCCTTTGAGTGAGCTGATACCGCTCGCCGCAGCCGAACGACCGAGC
GCAGCGAGTCAGTGAGCGAGGAAGCGGAAGAGCGCCCAATACGCAAACCGCCTCTCCCCGCGCGTTGGCC
GATTCATTAATGCAGCTGGCACGACAGGTTTCCCGACTGGAAAGCGGGCAGTGAGCGCAACGCAATTAAT
ACGCGTACCGCTAGCCAGGAAGAGTTTGTAGAAACGCAAAAAGGCCATCCGTCAGGATGGCCTTCTGCTT
AGTTTGATGCCTGGCAGTTTATGGCGGGCGTCCTGCCCGCCACCCTCCGGGCCGTTGCTTCACAACGTTC
AAATCCGCTCCCGGCGGATTTGTCCTACTCAGGAGAGCGTTCACCGACAAACAACAGATAAAACGAAAGG
CCCAGTCTTCCGACTGAGCCTTTCGTTTTATTTGATGCCTGGCAGTTCCCTACTCTCGCGTTAACGCTAG
CATGGATGTTTTCCCAGTCACGACGTTGTAAAACGACGGCCAGTCTTAAGCTCGGGCCCCAAATAATGAT
TTTATTTTGACTGATAGTGACCTGTTCGTTGCAACAAATTGATGAGCAATGCTTTTTTATAATGCCAACT
TTGTACAAAAAAGCAGAAGGGCCGTCAAGGCCAGGATCCATGGGATCCCTGCAATCGTGCTACAACTTCC
TCAAGGAACAACATTGCCAAAAGGCTTCTACGCAGAAGGGAGCAGAGGCGGCAGTCAAGCCTCTTCTCGT
TCCTCATCACGTAGTCGCAACAGTTCAAGAAATTCAACTCCAGGCAGCAGTAGGGGAACTTCTCCTGCTA
GAATGGCTGGCAATGGCGGTGATGCTGCTCTTGCTTTGCTGCTGCTTGACAGATCTTAATTAAGACGCGA
TCGCGGCCTCATGGGCCCAGCTTTCTTGTACAAAGTTGGCATTATAAAAAATAATTGCTCATCAATTTGT
TGCAACGAACAGGTCACTATCAGTCAAAATAAAATCATTATTTGCCATCCAGCTGATATCCCCTATAGTG
AGTCGTATTACATGGTCATAGCTGTTTCCTGGCAGCTCTGGCCCGTGTCTCAAAATCTCTGATGTTACAT
TGCACAAGATAAAAATATATCATCATGCCTCCTCTAGACCAGCCAGGACAGAAATGCCTCGACTTCGCTG
CTACCCAAGGTTGCCGGGTGACGCACACCGTGGAAACGGATGAAGGCACGAACCCAGTGGACATAAGCCT
GTTCGGTTCGTAAGCTGTAATGCAAGTAGCGTATGCGCTCACGCAACTGGTCCAGAACCTTGACCGAACG
CAGCGGTGGTAACGGCGCAGTGGCGGTTTTCATGGCTTGTTATGACTGTTTTTTT
Features (pLannotate 1.2.2; 12 found; start..end, strand, type, name):
     64..120     +  CDS            GmR (fragment): gentamycin acetyltransferase; aacC1; confers resistance to gentamycin
    127..918     +  CDS            SmR: aminoglycoside adenylyltransferase (Murphy, 1985); aadA; confers resistance to spectinomycin and streptomycin
   1011..1599    +  rep_origin     ori: high-copy-number ColE1/pMB1/pBR322/pUC origin of replication
   1782..1874    +  CDS            lacI (fragment): lac repressor; lacI; The lac repressor binds to the lac operator to inhibit transcription in E. coli. This inhibition can be relieved by adding lactose or isopropyl-β-D-thiogalactopyranoside (IPTG).
   1929..1956    -  terminator     rrnB T2 terminator: transcription terminator T2 from the E. coli rrnB gene
   2088..2131    +  terminator     rrnB T1 terminator: Escherichia coli rrnB; transcription terminator T1 from the E. coli rrnB gene
   2178..2214    -  CDS            lacZα (fragment): LacZα fragment of β-galactosidase; lacZ fragment
   2230..2326    +  protein_bind   attL1: mutant version of attL; recombination site for the Gateway® LR reaction LR Clonase™
   2359..2565    +  CDS            Y14_SARS: Experimental evidence at protein level: Swiss-Prot protein existence level 1. From Severe acute respiratory syndrome coronavirus (SARS-CoV).
   2606..2704    -  protein_bind   attL2: mutant version of attL; recombination site for the Gateway® LR reaction LR Clonase™
   2722..2740    -  promoter       T7 promoter: promoter for bacteriophage T7 RNA polymerase
   2930..2953    +  promoter       Pc promoter (fragment): intI1 (promoter lies within the coding sequence); class 1 integron promoter
