[The description below was written by a language model from this plasmid's Addgene catalogue record and pLannotate feature annotations shown in this document.]
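Description:
pEntry_SARS-CoV-2-ORF14(9c) is a Gateway-compatible Entry clone built on the pENTR223.1*SfiI backbone (about 2.8 kb), carrying the small accessory open reading frame ORF14, also called ORF9c, of SARS-CoV-2. It is a bacterial cloning plasmid only. It replicates in E. coli from a high-copy ColE1/pUC-type origin and is selected with spectinomycin through the aadA aminoglycoside adenylyltransferase gene. A fragment of the class 1 integron Pc promoter, which probably drives this marker, is also annotated. The short gentamicin acetyltransferase, lacI and lacZα fragments in the feature table are backbone remnants rather than functional genes.

The 222 bp insert was obtained by gene synthesis and cloned between two SfiI sites, placing it between attL1 and attL2. The annotation software labels the coding region by homology to the related SARS-CoV protein 14, but the catalogue entry identifies it as the SARS-CoV-2 sequence. Depositor comments describe a 5′ linker containing BamHI sites around an ATG and a 3′ linker with PacI, a TAA stop codon and AsiSI. These sites presumably allow the start and stop codons to be removed so the ORF can be adapted for N- or C-terminal fusions, although the record does not say this outright. rrnB T1 and T2 terminators upstream of attL1 insulate the cassette from read-through transcription. A T7 promoter lies beyond attL2, pointing back toward the insert. The Entry vector has no promoter for expressing the ORF.

The plasmid belongs to a collection of human coronavirus coding sequences. Its purpose is to move ORF14(9c) by LR Clonase recombination into Destination vectors chosen by the user, for example for expression or interaction studies.
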