Addgene plasmid #168887: pEntry_SARS-CoV-2-ORF14(9c)
Purpose: Gateway-compatible Entry vector
Depositing lab: Pascal Falter-Braun. Depositing organization: Helmholtz Munich. Publication: A resource of human coronavirus protein-coding sequences in a flexible, multipurpose Gateway Entry clone collection. Weller B, Lin CW, Pogoutse O, Sauer M, Marin-de la Rosa N, Strobel A, Young V, Knapp JJ, Rayhan A, Falter C, Kim DK, Roth FP, Falter-Braun P. G3 (Bethesda). 2023 Jul 5;13(7):jkad105. doi: 10.1093/g3journal/jkad105. PubMed 37267226.
Backbone
  Vector backbone: pENTR223.1*SfiI
  Backbone size w/o insert (bp): 2800
  Vector type: Gateway-compatible Entry vector
Growth in bacteria
  Bacterial resistance: Spectinomycin, 50 μg/mL
  Growth temperature: 37°C
  Growth strain: DH5alpha
  Copy number: High Copy
Gene/Insert
  Gene/Insert name: SARS-CoV-2-ORF14(9c) (alt name: ORF14 (9c))
  Species: Other
  Insert size (bp): 222
  Cloning method: Restriction Enzyme; 5′ cloning site SfiI (unknown if destroyed); 3′ cloning site SfiI (unknown if destroyed)
  Sequencing primers: 5′ M13 uni (-21); 3′ M13 rev (-29)
Resource information
  A portion of this plasmid was derived from a plasmid made by: Synthesized by Twist Bioscience
Terms and licenses: Academic/Nonprofit Terms; Industry Terms: Not Available to Industry
Depositor comments: 5'-linker: SfiI-BamHI-ATG-BamHI (GGCCGTCAaggccaggatccatgggatcc), 3'-linker: PacI-TAA-AsiSI-SfiI (cttaatTAAgacgcgatcgcggcctcatGGGCC).
How to cite: pEntry_SARS-CoV-2-ORF14(9c) was a gift from Pascal Falter-Braun (Addgene plasmid # 168887 ; http://n2t.net/addgene:168887 ; RRID:Addgene_168887)
