>Addgene plasmid #168887 | pEntry_SARS-CoV-2-ORF14(9c) | depositor partial sequence | sequence record 327338 | gene-specific Insert sequence
CTGCAATCGTGCTACAACTTCCTCAAGGAACAACATTGCCAAAAGGCTTCTACGCAGAAGGGAGCAGAGG
CGGCAGTCAAGCCTCTTCTCGTTCCTCATCACGTAGTCGCAACAGTTCAAGAAATTCAACTCCAGGCAGC
AGTAGGGGAACTTCTCCTGCTAGAATGGCTGGCAATGGCGGTGATGCTGCTCTTGCTTTGCTGCTGCTTG
ACAGAT
